>Addgene plasmid #240144 | pMSCV-HA-human Cyclin L2 beta-IRES-EYFP | addgene full sequence | sequence record 477228 | Addgene NGS Result
GAAGATCCTTTGATCTTTTCTACGGGGTCTGACGCTCAGTGGAACGAAAACTCACGTTAAGGGATTTTGG
TCATGAGATTATCAAAAAGGATCTTCACCTAGATCCTTTTAAATTAAAAATGAAGTTTTAAATCAATCTA
AAGTATATATGAGTAAACTTGGTCTGACAGTTACCAATGCTTAATCAGTGAGGCACCTATCTCAGCGATC
TGTCTATTTCGTTCATCCATAGTTGCCTGACTCCCCGTCGTGTAGATAACTACGATACGGGAGGGCTTAC
CATCTGGCCCCAGTGCTGCAATGATACCGCGAGACCCACGCTCACCGGCTCCAGATTTATCAGCAATAAA
CCAGCCAGCCGGAAGGGCCGAGCGCAGAAGTGGTCCTGCAACTTTATCCGCCTCCATCCAGTCTATTAAT
TGTTGCCGGGAAGCTAGAGTAAGTAGTTCGCCAGTTAATAGTTTGCGCAACGTTGTTGCCATTGCTACAG
GCATCGTGGTGTCACGCTCGTCGTTTGGTATGGCTTCATTCAGCTCCGGTTCCCAACGATCAAGGCGAGT
TACATGATCCCCCATGTTGTGCAAAAAAGCGGTTAGCTCCTTCGGTCCTCCGATCGTTGTCAGAAGTAAG
TTGGCCGCAGTGTTATCACTCATGGTTATGGCAGCACTGCATAATTCTCTTACTGTCATGCCATCCGTAA
GATGCTTTTCTGTGACTGGTGAGTACTCAACCAAGTCATTCTGAGAATAGTGTATGCGGCGACCGAGTTG
CTCTTGCCCGGCGTCAATACGGGATAATACCGCGCCACATAGCAGAACTTTAAAAGTGCTCATCATTGGA
AAACGTTCTTCGGGGCGAAAACTCTCAAGGATCTTACCGCTGTTGAGATCCAGTTCGATGTAACCCACTC
GTGCACCCAACTGATCTTCAGCATCTTTTACTTTCACCAGCGTTTCTGGGTGAGCAAAAACAGGAAGGCA
AAATGCCGCAAAAAAGGGAATAAGGGCGACACGGAAATGTTGAATACTCATACTCTTCCTTTTTCAATAT
TATTGAAGCATTTATCAGGGTTATTGTCTCATGAGCGGATACATATTTGAATGTATTTAGAAAAATAAAC
AAATAGGGGTTCCGCGCACATTTCCCCGAAAAGTGCCACCTGACGTCTAAGAAACCATTATTATCATGAC
ATTAACCTATAAAAATAGGCGTATCACGAGGCCCTTTCGTCTCGCGCGTTTCGGTGATGACGGTGAAAAC
CTCTGACACATGCAGCTCCCGGAGACGGTCACAGCTTGTCTGTAAGCGGATGCCGGGAGCAGACAAGCCC
GTCAGGGCGCGTCAGCGGGTGTTGGCGGGTGTCGGGGCTGGCTTAACTATGCGGCATCAGAGCAGATTGT
ACTGAGAGTGCACCATATGCGGTGTGAAATACCGCACAGATGCGTAAGGAGAAAATACCGCATCAGGCGC
CATTCGCCATTCAGGCTGCGCAACTGTTGGGAAGGGCGATCGGTGCGGGCCTCTTCGCTATTACGCCAGC
TGGCGAAAGGGGGATGTGCTGCAAGGCGATTAAGTTGGGTAACGCCAGGGTTTTCCCAGTCACGACGTTG
TAAAACGACGGCGCAAGGAATGGTGCATGCAAGGAGATGGCGCCCAACAGTCCCCCGGCCACGGGGCCTG
CCACCATACCCACGCCGAAACAAGCGCTCATGAGCCCGAAGTGGCGAGCCCGATCTTCCCCATCGGTGAT
GTCGGCGATATAGGCGCCAGCAACCGCACCTGTGGCGCCGGTGATGCCGGCCACGATGCGTCCGGCGTAG
AGGCGATTAGTCCAATTTGTTAAAGACAGGATATCAGTGGTCCAGGCTCTAGTTTTGACTCAACAATATC
ACCAGCTGAAGCCTATAGAGTACGAGCCATAGATAAAATAAAAGATTTTATTTAGTCTCCAGAAAAAGGG
GGGAATGAAAGACCCCACCTGTAGGTTTGGCAAGCTAGCTTAAGTAACGCCATTTTGCAAGGCATGGAAA
ATACATAACTGAGAATAGAGAAGTTCAGATCAAGGTTAGGAACAGAGAGACAGCAGAATATGGGCCAAAC
AGGATATCTGTGGTAAGCAGTTCCTGCCCCGGCTCAGGGCCAAGAACAGATGGTCCCCAGATGCGGTCCC
GCCCTCAGCAGTTTCTAGAGAACCATCAGATGTTTCCAGGGTGCCCCAAGGACCTGAAATGACCCTGTGC
CTTATTTGAACTAACCAATCAGTTCGCTTCTCGCTTCTGTTCGCGCGCTTCTGCTCCCCGAGCTCAATAA
AAGAGCCCACAACCCCTCACTCGGCGCGCCAGTCCTCCGATAGACTGCGTCGCCCGGGTACCCGTATTCC
CAATAAAGCCTCTTGCTGTTTGCATCCGAATCGTGGACTCGCTGATCCTTGGGAGGGTCTCCTCAGATTG
ATTGACTGCCCACCTCGGGGGTCTTTCATTTGGAGGTTCCACCGAGATTTGGAGACCCCTGCCCAGGGAC
CACCGACCCCCCCGCCGGGAGGCAAGCTGGCCAGCGGTCGTTTCGTGTCTGTCTCTGTCTTTGTGCGTGT
TTGTGCCGGCATCTAATGTTTGCGCCTGCGTCTGTACTAGTTAGCTAACTAGCTCTGTATCTGGCGGACC
CGTGGTGGAACTGACGAGTTCTGAACACCCGGCCGCAACCCTGGGAGACGTCCCAGGGACTTTGGGGGCC
GTTTTTGTGGCCCGACCTGAGGAAGGGAGTCGATGTGGAATCCGACCCCGTCAGGATATGTGGTTCTGGT
AGGAGACGAGAACCTAAAACAGTTCCCGCCTCCGTCTGAATTTTTGCTTTCGGTTTGGAACCGAAGCCGC
GCGTCTTGTCTGCTGCAGCGCTGCAGCATCGTTCTGTGTTGTCTCTGTCTGACTGTGTTTCTGTATTTGT
CTGAAAATTAGGGCCAGACTGTTACCACTCCCTTAAGTTTGACCTTAGGTCACTGGAAAGATGTCGAGCG
GATCGCTCACAACCAGTCGGTAGATGTCAAGAAGAGACGTTGGGTTACCTTCTGCTCTGCAGAATGGCCA
ACCTTTAACGTCGGATGGCCGCGAGACGGCACCTTTAACCGAGACCTCATCACCCAGGTTAAGATCAAGG
TCTTTTCACCTGGCCCGCATGGACACCCAGACCAGGTCCCCTACATCGTGACCTGGGAAGCCTTGGCTTT
TGACCCCCCTCCCTGGGTCAAGCCCTTTGTACACCCTAAGCCTCCGCCTCCTCTTCCTCCATCCGCCCCG
TCTCTCCCCCTTGAACCTCCTCGTTCGACCCCGCCTCGATCCTCCCTTTATCCAGCCCTCACTCCTTCTC
TAGGCGCCGGAATTCCACCACACTGGACTAGTGGATCCATGTACCCATACGACGTCCCAGACTACGCTAT
GGCGGCGGCGGCGGCGGCGGCTGGTGCTGCAGGGTCGGCAGCTCCCGCGGCAGCGGCCGGCGCCCCGGGA
TCTGGGGGCGCACCCTCAGGGTCGCAGGGGGTGCTGATCGGGGACAGGCTGTACTCCGGGGTGCTCATCA
CCTTGGAGAACTGCCTCCTGCCTGACGACAAGCTCCGTTTCACGCCGTCCATGTCGAGCGGCCTCGACAG
CGACACAGAGACCGACCTCCGCGTGGTGGGCTGCGAGCTCATCCAGGCGGCCGGTATCCTGCTCCGCCTG
CCGCAGGTGGCCATGGCTACCGGGCAGGTGTTGTTCCAGCGGTTCTTTTATACCAAGTCCTTCGTGAAGC
ACTCCATGGAGCATGTGTCAATGGCCTGTGTCCACCTGGCTTCCAAGATAGAAGAGGCCCCAAGACGCAT
ACGGGACGTCATCAATGTGTTTCACCGCCTTCGACAGCTGAGAGACAAAAAGAAGCCCGTGCCTCTACTA
CTGGATCAAGATTATGTTAATTTAAAGAACCAAATTATAAAGGCGGAAAGACGAGTTCTCAAAGAGTTGG
GTTTCTGCGTCCATGTGAAGCATCCTCATAAGATAATCGTTATGTACCTTCAGGTGTTAGAGTGTGAGCG
TAACCAACACCTGGTCCAGACCTCATGGGTAGCCTCTGAGGGTAAGTGACTAAGACTTCTCCTCTGCTGT
CCAAGCGCTTTGGTGCAGGGACAGCGGCATCTTCAGCCAATCCAGTGCAGGCTCTCCACCGAAGGCTGGC
TCTAGACTGGTGGTACGCACATAGCATAGCCATGGCCGACTCCTGCTGTGGTTCTCTGACGATTGTGCTT
CTTGTTAATCCTCTGTCGTGCTTTGGTAATCGTATTGATTAGAGTTGGTAACTGTCTTGACTTGAATTTT
GTCCCTTTAAAACTGCTGTACCTGTATGATAAAGATGCAGTACCTTTCTCTTAAAAAAAAATGCTATGGA
AAGCTGTGAGAATTGAAGAGACAAATTGGCTGTGTCAGTGTGGGGTTATGTCATGATTTCTAGAAGCCCT
GAAGTTGCTCTTTTGAGCAGCTTTGCATGACACGCTCTGGTAAAAGGTGTGCATCTTTAAATTATTTCAT
GGATACTTTGAAAAATATTGTATCACTTCAAATACAGCAATAAGTTTATATGTAAAAAAAAAAAAAAAAA
AAAAAAAAAAAAACATGTCGGCCGCCTCGGCCCTCGAGCGGGATCAATTCCGCCCCCCCCCTAACGTTAC
TGGCCGAAGCCGCTTGGAATAAGGCCGGTGTGCGTTTGTCTATATGTTATTTTCCACCATATTGCCGTCT
TTTGGCAATGTGAGGGCCCGGAAACCTGGCCCTGTCTTCTTGACGAGCATTCCTAGGGGTCTTTCCCCTC
TCGCCAAAGGAATGCAAGGTCTGTTGAATGTCGTGAAGGAAGCAGTTCCTCTGGAAGCTTCTTGAAGACA
AACAACGTCTGTAGCGACCCTTTGCAGGCAGCGGAACCCCCCACCTGGCGACAGGTGCCTCTGCGGCCAA
AAGCCACGTGTATAAGATACACCTGCAAAGGCGGCACAACCCCAGTGCCACGTTGTGAGTTGGATAGTTG
TGGAAAGAGTCAAATGGCTCTCCTCAAGCGTATTCAACAAGGGGCTGAAGGATGCCCAGAAGGTACCCCA
TTGTATGGGATCTGATCTGGGGCCTCGGTGCACATGCTTTACATGTGTTTAGTCGAGGTTAAAAAAACGT
CTAGGCCCCCCGAACCACGGGGACGTGGTTTTCCTTTGAAAAACACGATAATACCATGGTGAGCAAGGGC
GAGGAGCTGTTCACCGGGGTGGTGCCCATCCTGGTCGAGCTGGACGGCGACGTAAACGGCCACAAGTTCA
GCGTGTCCGGCGAGGGCGAGGGCGATGCCACCTACGGCAAGCTGACCCTGAAGTTCATCTGCACCACCGG
CAAGCTGCCCGTGCCCTGGCCCACCCTCGTGACCACCTTCGGCTACGGCCTGCAGTGCTTCGCCCGCTAC
CCCGACCACATGAAGCAGCACGACTTCTTCAAGTCCGCCATGCCCGAAGGCTACGTCCAGGAGCGCACCA
TCTTCTTCAAGGACGACGGCAACTACAAGACCCGCGCCGAGGTGAAGTTCGAGGGCGACACCCTGGTGAA
CCGCATCGAGCTGAAGGGCATCGACTTCAAGGAGGACGGCAACATCCTGGGGCACAAGCTGGAGTACAAC
TACAACAGCCACAACGTCTATATCATGGCCGACAAGCAGAAGAACGGCATCAAGGTGAACTTCAAGATCC
GCCACAACATCGAGGACGGCAGCGTGCAGCTCGCCGACCACTACCAGCAGAACACCCCCATCGGCGACGG
CCCCGTGCTGCTGCCCGACAACCACTACCTGAGCTACCAGTCCGCCCTGAGCAAAGACCCCAACGAGAAG
CGCGATCACATGGTCCTGCTGGAGTTCGTGACCGCCGCCGGGATCACTCTCGGCATGGACGAGCTGTACA
AGTAAAGCGGCCGCGACTCTAGAGTCGACCTGCAGGCATGCAAGCTTCAGGTAGCCGGCTAACGTTAACA
ACCGGTACCTCTAGAACTATAGCTAGCATGCGCAAATTTAAAGCGCTGATATCGATAAAATAAAAGATTT
TATTTAGTCTCCAGAAAAAGGGGGGAATGAAAGACCCCACCTGTAGGTTTGGCAAGCTAGCTTAAGTAAC
GCCATTTTGCAAGGCATGGAAAATACATAACTGAGAATAGAGAAGTTCAGATCAAGGTTAGGAACAGAGA
GACAGCAGAATATGGGCCAAACAGGATATCTGTGGTAAGCAGTTCCTGCCCCGGCTCAGGGCCAAGAACA
GATGGTCCCCAGATGCGGTCCCGCCCTCAGCAGTTTCTAGAGAACCATCAGATGTTTCCAGGGTGCCCCA
AGGACCTGAAATGACCCTGTGCCTTATTTGAACTAACCAATCAGTTCGCTTCTCGCTTCTGTTCGCGCGC
TTCTGCTCCCCGAGCTCAATAAAAGAGCCCACAACCCCTCACTCGGCGCGCCAGTCCTCCGATAGACTGC
GTCGCCCGGGTACCCGTGTATCCAATAAACCCTCTTGCAGTTGCATCCGACTTGTGGTCTCGCTGTTCCT
TGGGAGGGTCTCCTCTGAGTGATTGACTACCCGTCAGCGGGGGTCTTTCATGGGTAACAGTTTCTTGAAG
TTGGAGAACAACATTCTGAGGGTAGGAGTCGAATATTAAGTAATCCTGACTCAATTAGCCACTGTTTTGA
ATCCACATACTCCAATACTCCTGAAATAGTTCATTATGGACAGCGCAGAAAGAGCTGGGGAGAATTGTGA
AATTGTTATCCGCTCACAATTCCACACAACATACGAGCCGGAAGCATAAAGTGTAAAGCCTGGGGTGCCT
AATGAGTGAGCTAACTCACATTAATTGCGTTGCGCTCACTGCCCGCTTTCCAGTCGGGAAACCTGTCGTG
CCAGCTGCATTAATGAATCGGCCAACGCGCGGGGAGAGGCGGTTTGCGTATTGGGCGCTCTTCCGCTTCC
TCGCTCACTGACTCGCTGCGCTCGGTCGTTCGGCTGCGGCGAGCGGTATCAGCTCACTCAAAGGCGGTAA
TACGGTTATCCACAGAATCAGGGGATAACGCAGGAAAGAACATGTGAGCAAAAGGCCAGCAAAAGGCCAG
GAACCGTAAAAAGGCCGCGTTGCTGGCGTTTTTCCATAGGCTCCGCCCCCCTGACGAGCATCACAAAAAT
CGACGCTCAAGTCAGAGGTGGCGAAACCCGACAGGACTATAAAGATACCAGGCGTTTCCCCCTGGAAGCT
CCCTCGTGCGCTCTCCTGTTCCGACCCTGCCGCTTACCGGATACCTGTCCGCCTTTCTCCCTTCGGGAAG
CGTGGCGCTTTCTCATAGCTCACGCTGTAGGTATCTCAGTTCGGTGTAGGTCGTTCGCTCCAAGCTGGGC
TGTGTGCACGAACCCCCCGTTCAGCCCGACCGCTGCGCCTTATCCGGTAACTATCGTCTTGAGTCCAACC
CGGTAAGACACGACTTATCGCCACTGGCAGCAGCCACTGGTAACAGGATTAGCAGAGCGAGGTATGTAGG
CGGTGCTACAGAGTTCTTGAAGTGGTGGCCTAACTACGGCTACACTAGAAGAACAGTATTTGGTATCTGC
GCTCTGCTGAAGCCAGTTACCTTCGGAAAAAGAGTTGGTAGCTCTTGATCCGGCAAACAAACCACCGCTG
GTAGCGGTGGTTTTTTTGTTTGCAAGCAGCAGATTACGCGCAGAAAAAAAGGATCTCAA
Features (pLannotate 1.2.2; 20 found; start..end, strand, type, name):
    171..1031    -  CDS            AmpR: β-lactamase; bla; confers resistance to ampicillin, carbenicillin, and related antibiotics
   1032..1136    -  promoter       AmpR promoter: bla
   1231..1266    +  CDS            rop (fragment): Rop protein, which maintains plasmids at low copy number; rop
   1368..1467    +  misc_feature   bom (fragment): basis of mobility region from pBR322
   1473..1622    -  CDS            lacZα (fragment): LacZα fragment of β-galactosidase; lacZ fragment
   1622..1823    -  CDS            TcR (fragment): tetracycline efflux protein; tet; confers resistance to tetracycline
   1824..1922    +  CDS            env (fragment): murine leukemia virus gPr80 envelope polyprotein precursor; env; proteolytically cleaved into gp70SU and p15TM subunits
   1964..2480    +  LTR            5' LTR: 5' long terminal repeat from murine embryonic stem cell virus
   2544..2885    +  misc_feature   MESV Ψ: packaging signal of murine embryonic stem cell virus
   2952..3368    +  CDS            gag (truncated): truncated Moloney murine leukemia virus (MMLV) gag gene lacking the start codon
   3429..4088    +  CDS            CCNL2 (fragment): CCNL2_HUMAN - Experimental evidence at protein level: Swiss-Prot protein existence level 1. Involved in pre-mRNA splicing. May induce cell death, possibly by acting on the transcription and RNA processing of apoptosis-related factors. From Homo sapiens (Human).
   4673..5233    +  misc_feature   IRES: internal ribosome entry site (IRES) of the encephalomyocarditis virus (EMCV)
   5236..5955    +  CDS            EYFP: enhanced YFP mammalian codon-optimized
   5967..5997    +  misc_feature   MCS (fragment): pUC18/19 multiple cloning site
   6117..6631    +  LTR            3' LTR: 3' long terminal repeat from murine embryonic stem cell virus
   6793..6809    -  protein_bind   lac operator: The lac repressor binds to the lac operator to inhibit transcription in E. coli. This inhibition can be relieved by adding lactose or isopropyl-β-D-thiogalactopyranoside (IPTG). lac repressor encoded by lacI
   6817..6847    -  promoter       lac promoter: promoter for the E. coli lac operon
   6862..6883    -  protein_bind   CAP binding site: CAP binding activates transcription in the presence of cAMP. E. coli catabolite activator protein
   6896..6988    -  CDS            lacI (fragment): lac repressor; lacI; The lac repressor binds to the lac operator to inhibit transcription in E. coli. This inhibition can be relieved by adding lactose or isopropyl-β-D-thiogalactopyranoside (IPTG).
   7171..7759    -  rep_origin     ori: high-copy-number ColE1/pMB1/pBR322/pUC origin of replication
