[The description below was written by a language model from this plasmid's Addgene catalogue record and pLannotate feature annotations shown in this document.]
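Description:
pMSCV-HA-human Cyclin L2 beta-IRES-EYFP is a gammaretroviral expression vector built on the pMSCV (murine stem cell virus) backbone and intended for delivering the beta isoform of human cyclin L2 (CCNL2) into mammalian cells. It is propagated in E. coli through a ColE1/pUC-type origin and selected with ampicillin via the β-lactamase gene. The remaining bacterial annotations (fragments of rop, bom, lacZα, TcR and lacI, plus the lac promoter/operator) are non-functional leftovers from earlier cloning vectors.

The retroviral unit is bounded by 5′ and 3′ long terminal repeats from murine embryonic stem cell virus. Downstream of the 5′ LTR lie the MESV Ψ packaging signal and a truncated, start-codon-less gag segment, which together promote encapsidation of the genomic RNA when gag, pol and env are supplied in trans by a packaging system. The catalogue lists "MESVΨ" as the promoter, but Ψ is a packaging signal. In vectors of this design, transcription is normally driven by the 5′ LTR, and no separate internal promoter is annotated.

The roughly 680 bp cyclin L2 beta insert, cloned between EcoRI and XhoI sites, carries an N-terminal HA epitope tag according to the record. The feature table annotates only the CCNL2 coding portion, not the tag. An EMCV IRES follows and directs translation of EYFP from the same bicistronic transcript, so fluorescence marks transduced cells and allows them to be identified or sorted without drug selection. The stated purpose is simply to express cyclin L2 beta. The associated publication concerns cyclin L isoform interactions with CDK11 and splicing factors and their influence on splice site selection.
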