Addgene plasmid #240144: pMSCV-HA-human Cyclin L2 beta-IRES-EYFP
Purpose: Express Cyclin L2 beta
Depositing lab: Vincent Kidd & Jill Lahti & Martine Roussel. Depositing organization: St. Jude Children's Research Hospital. Publication: Characterization of cyclin L1 and L2 interactions with CDK11 and splicing factors: influence of cyclin L isoforms on splice site selection. Loyer P, Trembley JH, Grenet JA, Busson A, Corlu A, Zhao W, Kocak M, Kidd VJ, Lahti JM. J Biol Chem. 2008 Mar 21;283(12):7721-32. doi: 10.1074/jbc.M708188200. Epub 2008 Jan 23. PubMed 18216018.
Backbone
  Vector backbone: pMSCV
  Backbone size w/o insert (bp): 6488
  Vector type: Retroviral
Growth in bacteria
  Bacterial resistance: Ampicillin, 100 μg/mL
  Growth temperature: 37°C
  Growth strain: NEB Stable
  Copy number: Unknown
Gene/Insert
  Gene/Insert name: Cyclin L2 beta
  Species: H. sapiens (human)
  Insert size (bp): 681
  Entrez Gene: CCNL2 (a.k.a. ANIA-6B, CCNM, CCNS, HCLA-ISO, HLA-ISO, PCEE, SB138)
  Promoter: MESVΨ
  Tag / fusion protein: HA (N terminal on insert)
  Cloning method: Restriction Enzyme; 5′ cloning site EcoRI (not destroyed); 3′ cloning site XhoI (not destroyed)
  Sequencing primers: 5′ MSCV forw; 3′ MSCV rev
Terms and licenses: Academic/Nonprofit Terms; Industry Terms: Not Available to Industry
Depositor comments: Plasmid developed at St Jude Children's Research Hospital by the late Drs Vincent Kidd and Jill Lahti. Dr Roussel is responsible for the distribution of the plasmids.
How to cite: pMSCV-HA-human Cyclin L2 beta-IRES-EYFP was a gift from Vincent Kidd & Jill Lahti & Martine Roussel (Addgene plasmid # 240144 ; http://n2t.net/addgene:240144 ; RRID:Addgene_240144)
